>Addgene plasmid #180243 | pET21a Mp-iPGM | addgene full sequence | sequence record 354522 | Addgene NGS Result
TGGCGAATGGG
[124 nt withheld, positions 12-135]
C
[91 nt withheld, positions 137-227]
A
[49 nt withheld, positions 229-277]
CCTTTGACGTTGGAGTCCACGTTCTTT
[37 nt withheld, positions 305-341]
ACCCTATCTCGGTCTATTCTTTTGATTTATAAGGGATTTTGCCGATTTCGGCCTATTGGTTAAAAAATGA
GCTGATTTAACAAAAATTTAACGCGAATTTTAACAAAATATTAACGTTTACAATTTCAGGTGGCACTTTT
CGGGGAAATGTGCGCGGAACCCCTATTTGTTTATTTTTCTAAATACATTCAAATATGTATCCGCTCATGA
GACAATAACCCTGATAAATGCTTCAATAATATTGAAAAAGGAAGAGTATGAGTATTCAACATTTCCGTGT
CGCCCTTATTCCCTTTTTTGCGGCATTTTGCCTTCCTGTTTTTGCTCACCCAGAAACGCTGGTGAAAGTA
AAAGATGCTGAAGATCAGTTGGGTGCACGAGTGGGTTACATCGAACTGGATCTCAACAGCGGTAAGATCC
TTGAGAGTTTTCGCCCCGAAGAACGTTTTCCAATGATGAGCACTTTTAAAGTTCTGCTATGTGGCGCGGT
ATTATCCCGTATTGACGCCGGGCAAGAGCAACTCGGTCGCCGCATACACTATTCTCAGAATGACTTGGTT
GAGTACTCACCAGTCACAGAAAAGCATCTTACGGATGGCATGACAGTAAGAGAATTATGCAGTGCTGCCA
TAACCATGAGTGATAACACTGCGGCCAACTTACTTCTGACAACGATCGGAGGACCGAAGGAGCTAACCGC
TTTTTTGCACAACATGGGGGATCATGTAACTCGCCTTGATCGTTGGGAACCGGAGCTGAATGAAGCCATA
CCAAACGACGAGCGTGACACCACGATGCCTGCAGCAATGGCAACAACGTTGCGCAAACTATTAACTGGCG
AACTACTTACTCTAGCTTCCCGGCAACAATTAATAGACTGGATGGAGGCGGATAAAGTTGCAGGACCACT
TCTGCGCTCGGCCCTTCCGGCTGGCTGGTTTATTGCTGATAAATCTGGAGCCGGTGAGCGTGGGTCTCGC
GGTATCATTGCAGCACTGGGGCCAGATGGTAAGCCCTCCCGTATCGTAGTTATCTACACGACGGGGAGTC
AGGCAACTATGGATGAACGAAATAGACAGATCGCTGAGATAGGTGCCTCACTGATTAAGCATTGGTAACT
GTCAGACCAAGTTTACTCATATATACTTTAGATTGATTTAAAACTTCATTTTTAATTTAAAAGGATCTAG
GTGAAGATCCTTTTTGATAATCTCATGACCAAAATCCCTTAACGTGAGTTTTCGTTCCACTGAGCGTCAG
ACCCCGTAGAAAAGATCAAAGGATCTTCTTGAGATCCTTTTTTTCTGCGCGTAATCTGCTGCTTGCAAAC
AAAAAAACCACCGCTACCAGCGGTGGTTTGTTTGCCGGATCAAGAGCTACCAACTCTTTTTCCGAAGGTA
ACTGGCTTCAGCAGAGCGCAGATACCAAATACTGTCCTTCTAGTGTAGCCGTAGTTAGGCCACCACTTCA
AGAACTCTGTAGCACCGCCTACATACCTCGCTCTGCTAATCCTGTTACCAGTGGCTGCTGCCAGTGGCGA
TAAGTCGTGTCTTACCGGGTTGGACTCAAGACGATAGTTACCGGATAAGGCGCAGCGGTCGGGCTGAACG
GGGGGTTCGTGCACACAGCCCAGCTTGGAGCGAACGACCTACACCGAACTGAGATACCTACAGCGTGAGC
TATGAGAAAGCGCCACGCTTCCCGAAGGGAGAAAGGCGGACAGGTATCCGGTAAGCGGCAGGGTCGGAAC
AGGAGAGCGCACGAGGGAGCTTCCAGGGGGAAACGCCTGGTATCTTTATAGTCCTGTCGGGTTTCGCCAC
CTCTGACTTGAGCGTCGATTTTTGTGATGCTCGTCAGGGGGGCGGAGCCTATGGAAAAACGCCAGCAACG
CGGCCTTTTTACGGTTCCTGGCCTTTTGCTGGCCTTTTGCTCACATGTTCTTTCCTGCGTTATCCCCTGA
TTCTGTGGATAACCGTATTACCGCCTTTGAGTGAGCTGATACCGCTCGCCGCAGCCGAACGACCGAGCGC
AGCGAGTCAGTGAGCGAGGAAGCGGAAGAGCGCCTGATGCGGTATTTTCTCCTTACGCATCTGTGCGGTA
TTTCACACCGCATATATGGTGCACTCTCAGTACAATCTGCTCTGATGCCGCATAGTTAAGCCAGTATACA
CTCCGCTATCGCTACGTGACTGGGTCATGGCTGCGCCCCGACACCCGCCAACACCCGCTGACGCGCCCTG
ACGGGCTTGTCTGCTCCCGGCATCCGCTTACAGACAAGCTGTGACCGTCTCCGGGAGCTGCATGTGTCAG
AGGTTTTCACCGTCATCACCGAAACGCGCGAGGCAGCTGCGGTAAAGCTCATCAGCGTGGTCGTGAAGCG
ATTCACAGATGTCTGCCTGTTCATCCGCGTCCAGCTCGTTGAGTTTCTCCAGAAGCGTTAATGTCTGGCT
TCTGATAAAGCGGGCCATGTTAAGGGCGGTTTTTTCCTGTTTGGTCACTGATGCCTCCGTGTAAGGGGGA
TTTCTGTTCATGGGGGTAATGATACCGATGAAACGAGAGAGGATGCTCACGATACGGGTTACTGATGATG
AACATGCCCGGTTACTGGAACGTTGTGAGGGTAAACAACTGGCGGTATGGATGCGGCGGGACCAGAGAAA
AATCACTCAGGGTCAATGCCAGCGCTTCGTTAATACAGATGTAGGTGTTCCACAGGGTAGCCAGCAGCAT
CCTGCGATGCAGATCCGGAACATAATGGTGCAGGGCGCTGACTTCCGCGTTTCCAGACTTTACGAAACAC
GGAAACCGAAGACCATTCATGTTGTTGCTCAGGTCGCAGACGTTTTGCAGCAGCAGTCGCTTCACGTTCG
CTCGCGTATCGGTGATTCATTCTGCTAACCAGTAAGGCAACCCCGCCAGCCTAGCCGGGTCCTCAACGAC
AGGAGCACGATCATGCGCACCCGTGGGGCCGCCATGCCGGCGATAATGGCCTGCTTCTCGCCGAAACGTT
TGGTGGCGGGACCAGTGACGAAGGCTTGAGCGAGGGCGTGCAAGATTCCGAATACCGCAAGCGACAGGCC
GATCATCGTCGCGCTCCAGCGAAAGCGGTCCTCGCCGAAAATGACCCAGAGCGCTGCCGGCACCTGTCCT
ACGAGTTGCATGATAAAGAAGACAGTCATAAGTGCGGCGACGATAGTCATGCCCCGCGCCCACCGGAAGG
AGCTGACTGGGTTGAAGGCTCTCAAGGGCATCGGTCGAGATCCCGGTGCCTAATGAGTGAGCTAACTTAC
ATTAATTGCGTTGCGCTCACTGCCCGCTTTCCAGTCGGGAAACCTGTCGTGCCAGCTGCATTAATGAATC
GGCCAACGCGCGGGGAGAGGCGGTTTGCGTATTGGGCGCCAGGGTGGTTTTTCTTTTCACCAGTGAGACG
GGCAACAGCTGATTGCCCTTCACCGCCTGGCCCTGAGAGAGTTGCAGCAAGCGGTCCACGCTGGTTTGCC
CCAGCAGGCGAAAATCCTGTTTGATGGTGGTTAACGGCGGGATATAACATGAGCTGTCTTCGGTATCGTC
GTATCCCACTACCGAGATATCCGCACCAACGCGCAGCCCGGACTCGGTAATGGCGCGCATTGCGCCCAGC
GCCATCTGATCGTTGGCAACCAGCATCGCAGTGGGAACGATGCCCTCATTCAGCATTTGCATGGTTTGTT
GAAAACCGGACATGGCACTCCAGTCGCCTTCCCGTTCCGCTATCGGCTGAATTTGATTGCGAGTGAGATA
TTTATGCCAGCCAGCCAGACGCAGACGCGCCGAGACAGAACTTAATGGGCCCGCTAACAGCGCGATTTGC
TGGTGACCCAATGCGACCAGATGCTCCACGCCCAGTCGCGTACCGTCTTCATGGGAGAAAATAATACTGT
TGATGGGTGTCTGGTCAGAGACATCAAGAAATAACGCCGGAACATTAGTGCAGGCAGCTTCCACAGCAAT
GGCATCCTGGTCATCCAGCGGATAGTTAATGATCAGCCCACTGACGCGTTGCGCGAGAAGATTGTGCACC
GCCGCTTTACAGGCTTCGACGCCGCTTCGTTCTACCATCGACACCACCACGCTGGCACCCAGTTGATCGG
CGCGAGATTTAATCGCCGCGACAATTTGCGACGGCGCGTGCAGGGCCAGACTGGAGGTGGCAACGCCAAT
CAGCAACGACTGTTTGCCCGCCAGTTGTTGTGCCACGCGGTTGGGAATGTAATTCAGCTCCGCCATCGCC
GCTTCCACTTTTTCCCGCGTTTTCGCAGAAACGTGGCTGGCCTGGTTCACCACGCGGGAAACGGTCTGAT
AAGAGACACCGGCATACTCTGCGACATCGTATAACGTTACTGGTTTCACATTCACCACCCTGAATTGACT
CTCTTCCGGGCGCTATCATGCCATACCGCGAAAGGTTTTGCGCCATTCGATGGTGTCCGGGATCTCGACG
CTCTCCCTTATGCGACTCCTGCATTAGGAAGCAGCCCAGTAGTAGGTTGAGGCCGTTGAGCACCGCCGCC
GCAAGGAATGGTGCATGCAAGGAGATGGCGCCCAACAGTCCCCCGGCCACGGGGCCTGCCACCATACCCA
CGCCGAAACAAGCGCTCATGAGCCCGAAGTGGCGAGCCCGATCTTCCCCATCGGTGATGTCGGCGATATA
GGCGCCAGCAACCGCACCTGTGGCGCCGGTGATGCCGGCCACGATGCGTCCGGCGTAGAGGATCGAGATC
TCGATCCCGCGAAATTAATACGACTCACTATAGGGGAATTGTGAGCGGATAACAATTCCCCTCTAGAAAT
AATTTTGTTTAACTTTAAGAAGGAGATATACATATGGCTAGCATGACTGGTGGACAGCAAATGGGTCGCG
GATCCATGCATAAGAAGGTCTTACTAGCCATTTTGGATGGTTATGGTATTAGTAATAAGCAACACGGTAA
TGCGGTGTACCATGCTAAAACTCCAGCTTTAGACAGTTTGATTAAGGATTATCCCTGTGTCATGTTAGAA
GCTTCGGGGGAAGCCGTTGGTCTACCACAAGGACAAATCGGTAACTCGGAAGTGGGTCACCTCAATATTG
GGGCTGGTCGAATTGTTTACACTGGTTTATCGTTAATTAACCAAAACATTAAAACCGGGGCCTTTCACCA
CAACCAGGTGTTACTAGAGGCGATTGCTAGGGCCAAGGCTAACAATGCTAAGTTGCACTTAATTGGTCTG
TTTTCCCATGGCGGGGTACACAGTCACATGGACCATTTGTATGCCTTGATTAAACTAGCAGCACCGCAGG
TCAAAATGGTGCTCCACCTCTTTGGTGATGGGCGGGATGTAGCACCTTGCACGATGAAGAGTGACCTTGA
AGCCTTCATGGTGTTCTTAAAGGATTACCACAATGTCATCATTGGTACCTTAGGTGGGCGTTACTATGGT
ATGGATCGTGACCAGCGCTGGGACAGAGAAGAGATTGCTTATAATGCCATTTTGGGTAACAGTAAGGCTA
GCTTTACTGATCCGGTAGCTTATGTTCAAAGTGCCTATGACCAAAAGGTAACCGATGAGTTTTTGTACCC
GGCTGTCAATGGTAATGTAGATAAAGAGCAGTTTGCGCTCAAAGATCATGACAGTGTGATCTTCTTTAAC
TTCCGTCCTGATCGTGCGCGGCAAATGTCACACATGCTCTTTCAAACAGATTACTATGACTACACCCCTA
AAGCAGGACGAAAGCACAACCTCTTCTTTGTCACGATGATGAACTATGAGGGGATTAAACCAAGTGCCGT
GGTCTTTCCGCCCGAAACTATTCCCAATACTTTTGGGGAAGTCATTGCGCACAATAAGTTAAAGCAACTG
CGAATTGCAGAAACGGAAAAGTACGCCCATGTAACCTTCTTCTTTGATGGTGGAGTGGAAGTGGATCTAC
CCAATGAAACTAAGTGCATGGTACCTTCGTTAAAGGTGGCTACGTATGACTTAGCACCGGAAATGGCATG
TAAGGGGATAACTGATCAATTACTAAATCAAATTAACCAGTTCGATTTGACGGTGTTGAACTTTGCCAAC
CCTGATATGGTAGGTCATACTGGTAACTATGCCGCTTGTGTGCAGGGCTTAGAGGCCTTGGATGTGCAAA
TACAGCGCATTATTGATTTCTGCAAGGCTAACCACATTACCCTGTTCTTAACTGCTGACCATGGTAACGC
GGAAGAGATGATTGACAGCAACAATAACCCAGTTACCAAACACACTGTCAACAAGGTGCCGTTTGTATGT
ACTGATACAAACATTGACTTACAACAAGACAGTGCTAGTCTAGCCAATATTGCCCCAACCATTTTGGCTT
ACTTAGGGCTCAAACAGCCCGCAGAAATGACCGCAAACTCCCTTTTATATAAGCACCACCACCACCACCA
CCATCATCATCATTAATAACTCGAGCACCACCACCACCACCACTGAGATCCGGCTGCTAACAAAGCCCGA
AAGGAAGCTGAGTTGGCTGCTGCCACCGCTGAGCAATAACTAGCATAACCCCTTGGGGCCTCTAAACGGG
TCTTGAGGGGTTTTTTGCTGAAAGGAGGAACTATATCCGGAT
Features (pLannotate 1.2.2; 21 found; start..end, strand, type, name):
     12..467     +  rep_origin     f1 ori (sequence partly withheld): f1 bacteriophage origin of replication; arrow indicates direction of (+) strand synthesis
    494..598     +  promoter       AmpR promoter: bla
    599..1459    +  CDS            AmpR: β-lactamase; bla; confers resistance to ampicillin, carbenicillin, and related antibiotics
   1630..2218    +  rep_origin     ori: high-copy-number ColE1/pMB1/pBR322/pUC origin of replication
   2404..2546    -  misc_feature   bom: basis of mobility region from pBR322
   2648..2839    -  CDS            rop: Rop protein, which maintains plasmids at low copy number; rop
   2856..3236    +  CDS            YPB1_ECOLX: Protein predicted: Swiss-Prot protein existence level 4. From Escherichia coli.
   3308..3599    -  CDS            TcR (fragment): tetracycline efflux protein; tet; confers resistance to tetracycline
   3614..3635    -  protein_bind   CAP binding site: CAP binding activates transcription in the presence of cAMP. E. coli catabolite activator protein
   3648..4730    -  CDS            lacI: lac repressor; lacI; The lac repressor binds to the lac operator to inhibit transcription in E. coli. This inhibition can be relieved by adding lactose or isopropyl-β-D-thiogalactopyranoside (IPTG).
   4731..4808    -  promoter       lacI promoter: lacI
   4816..5095    -  CDS            TcR (fragment): tetracycline efflux protein; tet; confers resistance to tetracycline
   5117..5135    +  promoter       T7 promoter: promoter for bacteriophage T7 RNA polymerase
   5136..5160    +  protein_bind   lac operator: The lac repressor binds to the lac operator to inhibit transcription in E. coli. This inhibition can be relieved by adding lactose or isopropyl-β-D-thiogalactopyranoside (IPTG). lac repressor encoded by lacI
   5175..5197    +  RBS            RBS: efficient ribosome binding site from bacteriophage T7 gene 10 (Olins and Rangwala, 1989)
   5205..5237    +  CDS            T7 tag (gene 10 leader): leader peptide from bacteriophage T7 gene 10 promotes efficient translation in E. coli
   5247..6758    +  CDS            gpmI: GPMI_MYCPN - Also known as pgm. Experimental evidence at protein level: Swiss-Prot protein existence level 1. Catalyzes the interconversion of 2-phosphoglycerate and 3- phosphoglycerate. From Mycoplasma pneumoniae (strain ATCC 29342 / M129).
   6765..6784    +  CDS            9xHis (fragment): 9xHis affinity tag
   6807..6824    +  CDS            9xHis (fragment): 9xHis affinity tag
   6834..6883    +  CDS            SET1 (fragment): solubility-enhancement tag derived from T7 phage gene 10B
   6891..6938    +  terminator     T7 terminator: transcription terminator for bacteriophage T7 RNA polymerase
