[The description below was written by a language model from this plasmid's Addgene catalogue record and pLannotate feature annotations shown in this document.]
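Description:
pET21a Mp-iPGM is a bacterial expression plasmid built on the pET21a backbone for producing recombinant cofactor-independent (2,3-bisphosphoglycerate-independent) phosphoglycerate mutase from Mycoplasma pneumoniae in E. coli. The total construct is 6,963 bp. It is propagated through a ColE1/pBR322-type origin, with the bom region and the rop gene also annotated, and it is selected with ampicillin via the β-lactamase (AmpR) gene under its own promoter. An f1 phage origin is also present, and short tetracycline-resistance fragments are remnants of the pBR322 lineage rather than functional markers.

The insert, a synthesized gene cloned between BamHI and XhoI sites that both remain intact, is annotated as gpmI. This enzyme interconverts 2-phosphoglycerate and 3-phosphoglycerate in glycolysis. Transcription is driven by a T7 promoter followed immediately by a lac operator, and the plasmid carries lacI. Expression is therefore repressed until IPTG is added, in a host that supplies T7 RNA polymerase. A T7 gene 10 ribosome binding site and the short T7 tag leader lie upstream of the coding sequence, so the protein probably carries this N-terminal leader, although the record does not say so explicitly. The catalogue describes a C-terminal His10 tag. The feature table shows a histidine-tag segment directly after the gene and a second one further downstream that probably corresponds to the vector's own His tag, and the record does not say whether that second segment is translated. A T7 terminator closes the cassette.

The tagged protein is suited to metal-affinity purification. The associated work concerns cyclic peptide inhibitors of prokaryotic glycolytic mutases, which suggests use of the enzyme in inhibitor and structural studies.
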