Addgene plasmid #180243: pET21a Mp-iPGM
Purpose: Bacterial expression plasmid for production of recombinant Mycoplasma pneumoniae iPGM His10
Depositing lab: James Inglese. Depositing organization: National Center for Advancing Translational Sciences (NCATS). Publication: Serum-Stable and Selective Backbone-N-Methylated Cyclic Peptides That Inhibit Prokaryotic Glycolytic Mutases. van Neer RHP, Dranchak PK, Liu L, Aitha M, Queme B, Kimura H, Katoh T, Battaile KP, Lovell S, Inglese J, Suga H. ACS Chem Biol. 2022 Aug 19;17(8):2284-2295. doi: 10.1021/acschembio.2c00403. Epub 2022 Jul 29. PubMed 35904259.
Backbone
  Vector backbone: pET21a
  Backbone manufacturer: EMD Biosciences
  Backbone size w/o insert (bp): 5443
  Total vector size (bp): 6963
  Vector type: Bacterial Expression
Growth in bacteria
  Bacterial resistance: Ampicillin, 100 μg/mL
  Growth temperature: 37°C
  Growth strain: DH5alpha
  Copy number: High Copy
Gene/Insert
  Gene/Insert name: Mycoplasma pneumoniae iPGM-10His (alt names: Mp iPGM; M. pneumoniae iPGM-10His; 2, 3-bisphosphoglycerate-independent phosphoglycerate mutase)
  Species: Mycoplasma pneumoniae
  GenBank ID: CP010547.1
  Promoter: T7
  Tag / fusion protein: His (C terminal on insert)
  Cloning method: Restriction Enzyme; 5′ cloning site BamH1 (not destroyed); 3′ cloning site Xho1 (not destroyed)
  Sequencing primers: 5′ T7 promotor primer #69348-3; 3′ T7 terminator primer #69337-3
Terms and licenses: Academic/Nonprofit Terms; Industry Terms: Not Available to Industry
Depositor comments: Mp-iPGM His10 was synthetized by BioBasic and cloned into pET21a using BamH1/Xho1 restriction sites
How to cite: pET21a Mp-iPGM was a gift from James Inglese (Addgene plasmid # 180243 ; http://n2t.net/addgene:180243 ; RRID:Addgene_180243)
